>Addgene plasmid #223159 | pBK1314-AAV-EFSNC-dSaCas9-KRAB-MECP2 | addgene full sequence | sequence record 442896 | Addgene NGS Result
CCTGCAGGCAGCTGCGCGCTCGCTCGCTCACTGAGGCCGCCCGGGCGTCGGGCGACCTTTGGTCGCCCGG
CCTCAGTGAGCGAGCGAGCGCGCAGAGAGGGAGTGGCCAACTCCATCACTAGGGGTTCCTGCGGCCTCTA
GCTAGGTCTTGAAAGGAGTGGGAATTGGCTCCGGTGCCCGTCAGTGGGCAGAGCGCACATCGCCCACAGT
CCCCGAGAAGTTGGGGGGAGGGGTCGGCAATTGATCCGGTGCCTAGAGAAGGTGGCGCGGGGTAAACTGG
GAAAGTGATGTCGTGTACTGGCTCCGCCTTTTTCCCGAGGGTGGGGGAGAACCGTATATAAGTGCAGTAG
TCGCCGTGAACGTTCTTTTTCGCAACGGGTTTGCCGCCAGAACACAGGACCGGTGCCACCATGGACTACA
AAGACCATGACGGTGATTATAAAGATCATGACATAGATTACAAGGATGACGATGACAAGGGTGGATCGCC
AAAGAAAAAGAGGAAAGTCGCCCCAAAGAAGAAGCGGAAGGTCGGTATCCACGGAGTCCCAGCAGCCAAG
CGGAACTACATCCTGGGCCTGGCCATCGGCATCACCAGCGTGGGCTACGGCATCATCGACTACGAGACAC
GGGACGTGATCGATGCCGGCGTGCGGCTGTTCAAAGAGGCCAACGTGGAAAACAACGAGGGCAGGCGGAG
CAAGAGAGGCGCCAGAAGGCTGAAGCGGCGGAGGCGGCATAGAATCCAGAGAGTGAAGAAGCTGCTGTTC
GACTACAACCTGCTGACCGACCACAGCGAGCTGAGCGGCATCAACCCCTACGAGGCCAGAGTGAAGGGCC
TGAGCCAGAAGCTGAGCGAGGAAGAGTTCTCTGCCGCCCTGCTGCACCTGGCCAAGAGAAGAGGCGTGCA
CAACGTGAACGAGGTGGAAGAGGACACCGGCAACGAGCTGTCCACCAAAGAGCAGATCAGCCGGAACAGC
AAGGCCCTGGAAGAGAAATACGTGGCCGAACTGCAGCTGGAACGGCTGAAGAAAGACGGCGAAGTGCGGG
GCAGCATCAACAGATTCAAGACCAGCGACTACGTGAAAGAAGCCAAACAGCTGCTGAAGGTGCAGAAGGC
CTACCACCAGCTGGACCAGAGCTTCATCGACACCTACATCGACCTGCTGGAAACCCGGCGGACCTACTAT
GAGGGACCTGGCGAGGGCAGCCCCTTCGGCTGGAAGGACATCAAAGAATGGTACGAGATGCTGATGGGCC
ACTGCACCTACTTCCCCGAGGAACTGCGGAGCGTGAAGTACGCCTACAACGCCGACCTGTACAACGCCCT
GAACGACCTGAACAATCTCGTGATCACCAGGGACGAGAACGAGAAGCTGGAATATTACGAGAAGTTCCAG
ATCATCGAGAACGTGTTCAAGCAGAAGAAGAAGCCCACCCTGAAGCAGATCGCCAAAGAAATCCTCGTGA
ACGAAGAGGATATTAAGGGCTACAGAGTGACCAGCACCGGCAAGCCCGAGTTCACCAACCTGAAGGTGTA
CCACGACATCAAGGACATTACCGCCCGGAAAGAGATTATTGAGAACGCCGAGCTGCTGGATCAGATTGCC
AAGATCCTGACCATCTACCAGAGCAGCGAGGACATCCAGGAAGAACTGACCAATCTGAACTCCGAGCTGA
CCCAGGAAGAGATCGAGCAGATCTCTAATCTGAAGGGCTATACCGGCACCCACAACCTGAGCCTGAAGGC
CATCAACCTGATCCTGGACGAGCTGTGGCACACCAACGACAACCAGATCGCTATCTTCAACCGGCTGAAG
CTGGTGCCCAAGAAGGTGGACCTGTCCCAGCAGAAAGAGATCCCCACCACCCTGGTGGACGACTTCATCC
TGAGCCCCGTCGTGAAGAGAAGCTTCATCCAGAGCATCAAAGTGATCAACGCCATCATCAAGAAGTACGG
CCTGCCCAACGACATCATTATCGAGCTGGCCCGCGAGAAGAACTCCAAGGACGCCCAGAAAATGATCAAC
GAGATGCAGAAGCGGAACCGGCAGACCAACGAGCGGATCGAGGAAATCATCCGGACCACCGGCAAAGAGA
ACGCCAAGTACCTGATCGAGAAGATCAAGCTGCACGACATGCAGGAAGGCAAGTGCCTGTACAGCCTGGA
AGCCATCCCTCTGGAAGATCTGCTGAACAACCCCTTCAACTATGAGGTGGACCACATCATCCCCAGAAGC
GTGTCCTTCGACAACAGCTTCAACAACAAGGTGCTCGTGAAGCAGGAAGAAGCCAGCAAGAAGGGCAACC
GGACCCCATTCCAGTACCTGAGCAGCAGCGACAGCAAGATCAGCTACGAAACCTTCAAGAAGCACATCCT
GAATCTGGCCAAGGGCAAGGGCAGAATCAGCAAGACCAAGAAAGAGTATCTGCTGGAAGAACGGGACATC
AACAGGTTCTCCGTGCAGAAAGACTTCATCAACCGGAACCTGGTGGATACCAGATACGCCACCAGAGGCC
TGATGAACCTGCTGCGGAGCTACTTCAGAGTGAACAACCTGGACGTGAAAGTGAAGTCCATCAATGGCGG
CTTCACCAGCTTTCTGCGGCGGAAGTGGAAGTTTAAGAAAGAGCGGAACAAGGGGTACAAGCACCACGCC
GAGGACGCCCTGATCATTGCCAACGCCGATTTCATCTTCAAAGAGTGGAAGAAACTGGACAAGGCCAAAA
AAGTGATGGAAAACCAGATGTTCGAGGAAAAGCAGGCCGAGAGCATGCCCGAGATCGAAACCGAGCAGGA
GTACAAAGAGATCTTCATCACCCCCCACCAGATCAAGCACATTAAGGACTTCAAGGACTACAAGTACAGC
CACCGGGTGGACAAGAAGCCTAATAGAGAGCTGATTAACGACACCCTGTACTCCACCCGGAAGGACGACA
AGGGCAACACCCTGATCGTGAACAATCTGAACGGCCTGTACGACAAGGACAATGACAAGCTGAAAAAGCT
GATCAACAAGAGCCCCGAAAAGCTGCTGATGTACCACCACGACCCCCAGACCTACCAGAAACTGAAGCTG
ATTATGGAACAGTACGGCGACGAGAAGAATCCCCTGTACAAGTACTACGAGGAAACCGGGAACTACCTGA
CCAAGTACTCCAAAAAGGACAACGGCCCCGTGATCAAGAAGATTAAGTATTACGGCAACAAACTGAACGC
CCATCTGGACATCACCGACGACTACCCCAACAGCAGAAACAAGGTCGTGAAGCTGTCCCTGAAGCCCTAC
AGATTCGACGTGTACCTGGACAATGGCGTGTACAAGTTCGTGACCGTGAAGAATCTGGATGTGATCAAAA
AAGAAAACTACTACGAAGTGAATAGCAAGTGCTATGAGGAAGCTAAGAAGCTGAAGAAGATCAGCAACCA
GGCCGAGTTTATCGCCTCCTTCTACAACAACGATCTGATCAAGATCAACGGCGAGCTGTATAGAGTGATC
GGCGTGAACAACGACCTGCTGAACCGGATCGAAGTGAACATGATCGACATCACCTACCGCGAGTACCTGG
AAAACATGAACGACAAGAGGCCCCCCAGGATCATTAAGACAATCGCCTCCAAGACCCAGAGCATTAAGAA
GTACAGCACAGACATTCTGGGCAACCTGTATGAAGTGAAATCTAAGAAGCACCCTCAGATCATCAAAAAG
GGCAAAAGGCCGGCGGCCACGAAAAAGGCCGGCCAGGCAAAAAAGAAAAAGGGATCCGGTGGAGGAAGTG
GCGGGTCAGGGTCGGGTGGCACTAGTCGGACACTGGTGACCTTCAAGGATGTATTTGTGGACTTCACCAG
GGAGGAGTGGAAGCTGCTGGACACTGCTCAGCAGATCGTGTACAGAAATGTGATGCTGGAGAACTATAAG
AACCTGGTTTCCTTGGGTTATCAGCTTACTAAGCCAGATGTGATCCTCCGGTTGGAGAAGGGAGAAGAGC
CCTCGGGAGGTGGTTCGGGAGGTGGTTCGGAGGGTGTGCAGGTGAAAAGGGTCCTGGAGAAAAGTCCTGG
GAAGCTCCTTGTCAAGATGCCTTTTCAAACTTCGCCAGGGGGCAAGGCTGAGGGGGGTGGGGCCACCACA
TCCACCCAGGTCATGGTGATCAAACGCCCCGGCAGGAAGCGAAAAGCTGAGGCCGACCCTCAGGCCATTC
CCAAGAAACGGGGCCGAAAGCCGGGGAGTGTGGTGGCAGCCGCTGCCGCCGAGGCCAAAAAGAAAGCCGT
GAAGGAGTCTTCTATCCGATCTGTGCAGGAGACAGTACTCCCCATCAAGAAGCGCAAGACCCGGGAGGCT
AGCGGAGGTGGTTCGCCAAAGAAGAAACGGAAGGTGGGATCCTGAAATAAAAGATCTTTGTTTTCATTAG
ATCTGTGTGTTGGTTTTTTGTGTGCGGCCGGTACCGAGGGCCTATTTCCCATGATTCCTTCATATTTGCA
TATACGATACAAGGCTGTTAGAGAGATAATTGGAATTAATTTGACTGTAAACACAAAGATATTAGTACAA
AATACGTGACGTAGAAAGTAATAATTTCTTGGGTAGTTTGCAGTTTTAAAATTATGTTTTAAAATGGACT
ATCATATGCTTACCGTAACTTGAAAGTATTTCGATTTCTTGGCTTTATATATCTTGTGGAAAGGACGAAA
CACCGGAGACCACGGCAGGTCTCAGTTTTAGTACTCTGGAAACAGAATCTACTAAAACAAGGCAAAATGC
CGTGTTTATCTCGTCAACTTGTTGGCGAGATTTTTGCGGCCGCAGGAACCCCTAGTGATGGAGTTGGCCA
CTCCCTCTCTGCGCGCTCGCTCGCTCACTGAGGCCGGGCGACCAAAGGTCGCCCGACGCCCGGGCTTTGC
CCGGGCGGCCTCAGTGAGCGAGCGAGCGCGCAGCTGCCTGCAGGGGCGCCTGATGCGGTATTTTCTCCTT
ACGCATCTGTGCGGTATTTCACACCGCATA
[95 nt withheld, positions 5001-5095]
T
[46 nt withheld, positions 5097-5142]
C
[141 nt withheld, positions 5144-5284]
CCTTTGACGTTGGAGTCCACGTTCTTT
[37 nt withheld, positions 5312-5348]
ACTCTATCTCGGGCTATTCTTTTGATTTATAAGGGATTTTGCCGATTTCGGTCTATTGGTTAAAAAATGA
GCTGATTTAACAAAAATTTAACGCGAATTTTAACAAAATATTAACGTTTACAATTTTATGGTGCACTCTC
AGTACAATCTGCTCTGATGCCGCATAGTTAAGCCAGCCCCGACACCCGCCAACACCCGCTGACGCGCCCT
GACGGGCTTGTCTGCTCCCGGCATCCGCTTACAGACAAGCTGTGACCGTCTCCGGGAGCTGCATGTGTCA
GAGGTTTTCACCGTCATCACCGAAACGCGCGAGACGAAAGGGCCTCGTGATACGCCTATTTTTATAGGTT
AATGTCATGATAATAATGGTTTCTTAGACGTCAGGTGGCACTTTTCGGGGAAATGTGCGCGGAACCCCTA
TTTGTTTATTTTTCTAAATACATTCAAATATGTATCCGCTCATGAGACAATAACCCTGATAAATGCTTCA
ATAATATTGAAAAAGGAAGAGTATGAGTATTCAACATTTCCGTGTCGCCCTTATTCCCTTTTTTGCGGCA
TTTTGCCTTCCTGTTTTTGCTCACCCAGAAACGCTGGTGAAAGTAAAAGATGCTGAAGATCAGTTGGGTG
CACGAGTGGGTTACATCGAACTGGATCTCAACAGCGGTAAGATCCTTGAGAGTTTTCGCCCCGAAGAACG
TTTTCCAATGATGAGCACTTTTAAAGTTCTGCTATGTGGCGCGGTATTATCCCGTATTGACGCCGGGCAA
GAGCAACTCGGTCGCCGCATACACTATTCTCAGAATGACTTGGTTGAGTACTCACCAGTCACAGAAAAGC
ATCTTACGGATGGCATGACAGTAAGAGAATTATGCAGTGCTGCCATAACCATGAGTGATAACACTGCGGC
CAACTTACTTCTGACAACGATCGGAGGACCGAAGGAGCTAACCGCTTTTTTGCACAACATGGGGGATCAT
GTAACTCGCCTTGATCGTTGGGAACCGGAGCTGAATGAAGCCATACCAAACGACGAGCGTGACACCACGA
TGCCTGTAGCAATGGCAACAACGTTGCGCAAACTATTAACTGGCGAACTACTTACTCTAGCTTCCCGGCA
ACAATTAATAGACTGGATGGAGGCGGATAAAGTTGCAGGACCACTTCTGCGCTCGGCCCTTCCGGCTGGC
TGGTTTATTGCTGATAAATCTGGAGCCGGTGAGCGTGGAAGCCGCGGTATCATTGCAGCACTGGGGCCAG
ATGGTAAGCCCTCCCGTATCGTAGTTATCTACACGACGGGGAGTCAGGCAACTATGGATGAACGAAATAG
ACAGATCGCTGAGATAGGTGCCTCACTGATTAAGCATTGGTAACTGTCAGACCAAGTTTACTCATATATA
CTTTAGATTGATTTAAAACTTCATTTTTAATTTAAAAGGATCTAGGTGAAGATCCTTTTTGATAATCTCA
TGACCAAAATCCCTTAACGTGAGTTTTCGTTCCACTGAGCGTCAGACCCCGTAGAAAAGATCAAAGGATC
TTCTTGAGATCCTTTTTTTCTGCGCGTAATCTGCTGCTTGCAAACAAAAAAACCACCGCTACCAGCGGTG
GTTTGTTTGCCGGATCAAGAGCTACCAACTCTTTTTCCGAAGGTAACTGGCTTCAGCAGAGCGCAGATAC
CAAATACTGTTCTTCTAGTGTAGCCGTAGTTAGGCCACCACTTCAAGAACTCTGTAGCACCGCCTACATA
CCTCGCTCTGCTAATCCTGTTACCAGTGGCTGCTGCCAGTGGCGATAAGTCGTGTCTTACCGGGTTGGAC
TCAAGACGATAGTTACCGGATAAGGCGCAGCGGTCGGGCTGAACGGGGGGTTCGTGCACACAGCCCAGCT
TGGAGCGAACGACCTACACCGAACTGAGATACCTACAGCGTGAGCTATGAGAAAGCGCCACGCTTCCCGA
AGGGAGAAAGGCGGACAGGTATCCGGTAAGCGGCAGGGTCGGAACAGGAGAGCGCACGAGGGAGCTTCCA
GGGGGAAACGCCTGGTATCTTTATAGTCCTGTCGGGTTTCGCCACCTCTGACTTGAGCGTCGATTTTTGT
GATGCTCGTCAGGGGGGCGGAGCCTATGGAAAAACGCCAGCAACGCGGCCTTTTTACGGTTCCTGGCCTT
TTGCTGGCCTTTTGCTCACATGT
Features (pLannotate 1.2.2; 20 found; start..end, strand, type, name):
     12..39      +  repeat_region  AAV2 ITR (fragment): inverted terminal repeat of adeno-associated virus serotype 2 inverted
     68..95      +  repeat_region  AAV2 ITR (fragment): inverted terminal repeat of adeno-associated virus serotype 2 inverted
    142..160     +  CDS            small t antigen (fragment): SV40 (simian virus 40) small t antigen
    186..397     +  promoter       EF-1α core promoter: core promoter for human elongation factor EF-1α
    414..479     +  CDS            3xFLAG: three tandem FLAG® epitope tags, followed by an enterokinase cleavage site
    558..3713    +  CDS            cas9: CAS9_STAAU - Experimental evidence at protein level: Swiss-Prot protein existence level 1. CRISPR (clustered regularly interspaced short palindromic repeat) is an adaptive immune system that provides protection against mobile genetic elements (viruses, transposable elements and conjugative plasmids). CRISPR clusters contain spacers, sequences complementary to antecedent mobile elements, and target invading nucleic acids. CRISPR clusters are transcribed and processed into CRISPR RNA (crRNA). In type II CRISPR systems correct processing of pre-crRNA requires a trans- encoded small RNA (tracrRNA)
   3714..3761    +  CDS            nucleoplasmin NLS: bipartite nuclear localization signal from nucleoplasmin
   3807..3992    +  CDS            KRAB: Krüppel-associated box (KRAB) transcriptional repression domain from the human zinc finger protein ZNF10 (Margolin et al., 1994)
   3990..4337    +  CDS            MECP2 (fragment): MECP2_HUMAN - Experimental evidence at protein level: Swiss-Prot protein existence level 1. Chromosomal protein that binds to methylated DNA. It can bind specifically to a single methyl-CpG pair. It is not influenced by sequences flanking the methyl-CpGs. Mediates transcriptional repression through interaction with histone deacetylase and the corepressor SIN3A. Binds both 5-methylcytosine (5mC) and 5-hydroxymethylcytosine (5hmC)- containing DNA, with a preference for 5-methylcytosine (5mC). From Homo sapiens (Human).
   4386..4434    +  polyA_signal   poly(A) signal: synthetic polyadenylation signal
   4446..4686    +  promoter       U6 promoter: RNA polymerase III promoter for human U6 snRNA
   4715..4790    +  misc_RNA       Sa gRNA scaffold: guide RNA scaffold for the Staphylococcus aureus CRISPR/Cas9 system
   4804..4944    +  repeat_region  AAV2 ITR: inverted terminal repeat of adeno-associated virus serotype 2 inverted
   4949..5000    -  misc_feature   bom (fragment): basis of mobility region from pBR322
   5019..5474    +  rep_origin     f1 ori (sequence partly withheld): f1 bacteriophage origin of replication; arrow indicates direction of (+) strand synthesis
   5475..5524    -  misc_feature   bom (fragment): basis of mobility region from pBR322
   5626..5661    -  CDS            rop (fragment): Rop protein, which maintains plasmids at low copy number; rop
   5756..5860    +  promoter       AmpR promoter: bla
   5861..6721    +  CDS            AmpR: β-lactamase; bla; confers resistance to ampicillin, carbenicillin, and related antibiotics
   6892..7480    +  rep_origin     ori: high-copy-number ColE1/pMB1/pBR322/pUC origin of replication
