[The description below was written by a language model from this plasmid's Addgene catalogue record and pLannotate feature annotations shown in this document.]
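Description:
pBK1314-AAV-EFSNC-dSaCas9-KRAB-MECP2 is an all-in-one AAV transfer plasmid for CRISPR-based transcriptional repression (epigenome editing) in mammalian cells. The parental backbone is not recorded. The bacterial portion of the 7.5 kb plasmid carries a high-copy ColE1/pUC-type origin, an ampicillin resistance gene with its own promoter, and an f1 phage origin. The expression cassettes lie between AAV2 inverted terminal repeats, which allow the intervening DNA to be packaged into recombinant AAV particles. The annotation finds one complete ITR downstream of the payload but only short ITR fragments at the upstream end. This may reflect the difficulty of sequencing and annotating these repeats rather than a true truncation.

The payload has two transcription units sized for AAV's limited capacity. A compact EF-1α core promoter drives a single fusion protein made up of an N-terminal 3xFLAG tag, Staphylococcus aureus Cas9 (nuclease-dead according to the construct name and purpose), a bipartite nucleoplasmin NLS, the KRAB repression domain from human ZNF10, and a truncated human MECP2 segment (amino acids 204–310). It is terminated by a short synthetic polyadenylation signal. The "NC" part of the promoter name is not explained in the record. Downstream, a human U6 Pol III promoter precedes an S. aureus guide RNA scaffold that is described as empty, so users insert a spacer for their chosen target. Once guided to a promoter or regulatory element, dSaCas9 binds without cutting, and the tandem KRAB and MECP2 domains recruit co-repressor machinery to silence the target gene. The associated publication presents the platform as an AAV-delivered epigenome editor with therapeutic implications for neurodegenerative disorders.
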