Addgene plasmid #223159: pBK1314-AAV-EFSNC-dSaCas9-KRAB-MECP2
Purpose: Expression of KRAB and truncated MECP2 with dSaCas9 and empty gRNA scaffold
Depositing lab: Boris Kantor. Depositing organization: Duke University. Publication: All-in-one AAV-delivered epigenome-editing platform: proof-of-concept and therapeutic implications for neurodegenerative disorders. Kantor B, Odonovan B, Rittiner J, Hodgson D, Lindner N, Guerrero S, Dong W, Zhang A, Chiba-Falek O. bioRxiv [Preprint]. 2024 May 19:2023.04.14.536951. doi: 10.1101/2023.04.14.536951. PubMed 38798630.
Backbone
  Vector backbone: Unknown
  Vector type: Mammalian Expression, AAV, CRISPR
Growth in bacteria
  Bacterial resistance: Ampicillin, 100 μg/mL
  Growth temperature: 37°C
  Growth strain: NEB Stable
  Copy number: High Copy
Gene/Insert
  Gene/Insert name: KRAB-MECP2
  Species: H. sapiens (human)
  Mutation: Encodes aa 204-310 (MECP2)
  Entrez Gene: MECP2 (a.k.a. AUTSX3, MRX16, MRX79, MRXS13, MRXSL, PPMX, RS, RTS, RTT)
  Promoter: EF1a
  Tag / fusion protein: 3xFLAG (N terminal on backbone)
  Cloning method: Unknown
Terms and licenses: Academic/Nonprofit Terms; Industry Terms: Not Available to Industry
Depositor comments: Please visit https://doi.org/10.1101/2023.04.14.536951 for bioRxiv preprint.
How to cite: pBK1314-AAV-EFSNC-dSaCas9-KRAB-MECP2 was a gift from Boris Kantor (Addgene plasmid # 223159 ; http://n2t.net/addgene:223159 ; RRID:Addgene_223159)
